Addgene plasmid #133124: pOGG113
Purpose: pL0M-PU-NoP, promotorless region used as negative control
Depositing lab: Philip Poole. Depositing organization: University of Oxford. Publication: Optimizing Rhizobium-legume symbioses by simultaneous measurement of rhizobial competitiveness and N2 fixation in nodules. Mendoza-Suarez MA, Geddes BA, Sanchez-Canizares C, Ramirez-Gonzalez RH, Kirchhelle C, Jorrin B, Poole PS. Proc Natl Acad Sci U S A. 2020 May 5;117(18):9822-9831. doi: 10.1073/pnas.1921225117. Epub 2020 Apr 21. PubMed 32317381.
Backbone
  Vector backbone: pOGG068
  Vector type: Bacterial Expression
Growth in bacteria
  Bacterial resistance: Spectinomycin, 50 μg/mL
  Growth temperature: 37°C
  Growth strain: DH5alpha
  Copy number: High Copy
Gene/Insert
  Gene/Insert name: NoP promotorless region from plasmid pIJJ11268
  Species: Synthetic
  Mutation: Domesticated for Golden Gate cloning
  Cloning method: Unknown
  Sequencing primers: 5′ Unknown
Terms and licenses: Academic/Nonprofit Terms; Industry Terms: Not Available to Industry
Depositor comments: pL0M-PU-NoP. Backbone from Invitrogen for synthesized parts.
How to cite: pOGG113 was a gift from Philip Poole (Addgene plasmid # 133124 ; http://n2t.net/addgene:133124 ; RRID:Addgene_133124)
