[The description below was written by a language model from this plasmid's Addgene catalogue record and pLannotate feature annotations shown in this document.]
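Description:
pOGG113 (also designated pL0M-PU-NoP) is a small, 2,352-nt high-copy bacterial plasmid that serves as a level 0 part in a Golden Gate modular cloning system. It is built on the pOGG068 backbone, which the depositor notes is derived from a commercial vector used to deliver synthesized DNA parts. Propagation in E. coli relies on a ColE1/pUC-type origin of replication. Selection is with spectinomycin, conferred by an aadA aminoglycoside adenylyltransferase gene positioned downstream of an AmpR (bla) promoter. The short integrase and gentamicin acetyltransferase fragments annotated just upstream of aadA are most likely remnants of the integron context from which the resistance cassette was originally taken, rather than functional genes.

The payload is "NoP", a synthetic promoterless region derived from plasmid pIJJ11268 and domesticated for Golden Gate cloning, which generally means that internal type IIS restriction sites were removed. The "PU" in the name suggests it occupies the promoter/5′ untranslated position in the assembly standard, so it can be swapped in wherever a real promoter module would otherwise go. The automated feature table does not annotate the insert itself. The only feature called outside the marker and origin is a roughly 50-nt lacI fragment, which may lie within or beside the part, though the record does not establish this.

Its stated purpose is as a negative control: assembling it upstream of a reporter or gene yields a construct lacking promoter activity, giving a baseline for comparison with promoter-driven constructs. The associated work concerns measuring rhizobial competitiveness and nitrogen fixation in legume nodules.
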