Features (pLannotate 1.2.2; 6 found; start..end, strand, type, name):
    110..214     +  promoter       AmpR promoter: bla
    205..285     -  CDS            int (fragment): INT2_ECOLX - Protein inferred from homology: Swiss-Prot protein existence level 3. Putative integrase believed to be involved in the insertion of antibiotic resistance genes into plasmids and transposons. From Escherichia coli.
    373..429     +  CDS            GmR (fragment): gentamycin acetyltransferase; aacC1; confers resistance to gentamycin
    436..1224    +  CDS            aadA: S3AD_ECOLX - Experimental evidence at protein level: Swiss-Prot protein existence level 1. Mediates bacterial resistance to the antibiotics streptomycin and spectinomycin. From Escherichia coli.
   1398..1986    +  rep_origin     ori: high-copy-number ColE1/pMB1/pBR322/pUC origin of replication
   2169..2218    +  CDS            lacI (fragment): lac repressor; lacI; The lac repressor binds to the lac operator to inhibit transcription in E. coli. This inhibition can be relieved by adding lactose or isopropyl-β-D-thiogalactopyranoside (IPTG).
>Addgene plasmid #133124 | pOGG113 | addgene full sequence | sequence record 264471 | Addgene NGS Result
GTGGCTCTTCAGTGGACGAAAGGGCCTCGTGATACGCCTATTTTTATAGGTTAATGTCATGATAATAATG
GTTTCTTAGACGTCAGGTGGCACTTTTCGGGGAAATGTGCGCGGAACCCCTATTTGTTTATTTTTCTAAA
TACATTCAAATATGTATCCGCTCATGAGACAATAACCCTGATAAATGCTTCAATAATATTGAAAAAGGAA
GAGTATGCGCTCACGCAACTGGTCCAGAACCTTGACCGAACGCAGCGGTGGTAACGGCGCAGTGGCGGTT
TTCATGGCTTGTTATGACTGTTTTTTTTTGGGGTACAGTCTATGCCTCGGGCATCCAAGCAGCAAGCGCG
TTACGCCGTGGGTCGATGTTTGATGTTATGGAGCAGCAACGATGTTACGCAGCAGGGCAGTCGCCCTAAA
ACAAAGTTAAACATCATGAGGGAAGCGGTGATCGCCGAAGTATCGACTCAACTATCAGAGGTAGTTGGCG
TCATCGAGCGCCATCTCGAACCGACGTTGCTGGCCGTACATTTGTACGGCTCCGCAGTGGATGGCGGCCT
GAAGCCACACAGCGATATTGATTTGCTGGTTACGGTGACCGTAAGGCTTGATGAAACAACGCGGCGAGCT
TTGATCAACGACCTTTTGGAAACTTCGGCTTCCCCTGGAGAGAGCGAGATTCTCCGCGCTGTAGAAGTCA
CCATTGTTGTGCACGACGACATCATTCCGTGGCGTTATCCAGCTAAGCGCGAACTGCAATTTGGAGAATG
GCAGCGCAATGACATTCTTGCAGGTATCTTCGAGCCAGCCACGATCGACATTGATCTGGCTATCTTGCTG
ACAAAAGCAAGAGAACATAGCGTTGCCTTGGTAGGTCCAGCGGCGGAGGAACTCTTTGATCCGGTTCCTG
AACAGGATCTATTTGAGGCGCTAAATGAAACCTTAACGCTATGGAACTCGCCGCCCGACTGGGCTGGCGA
TGAGCGAAATGTAGTGCTTACGTTGTCCCGCATTTGGTACAGCGCAGTAACCGGCAAAATCGCGCCGAAG
GATGTCGCTGCCGACTGGGCAATGGAGCGCCTGCCGGCCCAGTATCAGCCCGTCATACTTGAAGCTAGAC
AGGCTTATCTTGGACAAGAAGAAGATCGCTTGGCCTCGCGCGCAGATCAGTTGGAAGAATTTGTCCATTA
CGTAAAAGGCGAGATCACCAAGGTAGTCGGCAAATAACTGTCAGACCAAGTTTACTCATATATACTTTAG
ATTGATTTAAAACTTCATTTTTAATTTAAAAGGATCTAGGTGAAGATCCTTTTTGATAATCTCATGACCA
AAATCCCTTAACGTGAGTTTTCGTTCCACTGAGCGTCAGACCCCGTAGAAAAGATCAAAGGATCTTCTTG
AGATCCTTTTTTTCTGCGCGTAATCTGCTGCTTGCAAACAAAAAAACCACCGCTACCAGCGGTGGTTTGT
TTGCCGGATCAAGAGCTACCAACTCTTTTTCCGAAGGTAACTGGCTTCAGCAGAGCGCAGATACCAAATA
CTGTTCTTCTAGTGTAGCCGTAGTTAGGCCACCACTTCAAGAACTCTGTAGCACCGCCTACATACCTCGC
TCTGCTAATCCTGTTACCAGTGGCTGCTGCCAGTGGCGATAAGTCGTGTCTTACCGGGTTGGACTCAAGA
CGATAGTTACCGGATAAGGCGCAGCGGTCGGGCTGAACGGGGGGTTCGTGCACACAGCCCAGCTTGGAGC
GAACGACCTACACCGAACTGAGATACCTACAGCGTGAGCTATGAGAAAGCGCCACGCTTCCCGAAGGGAG
AAAGGCGGACAGGTATCCGGTAAGCGGCAGGGTCGGAACAGGAGAGCGCACGAGGGAGCTTCCAGGGGGA
AACGCCTGGTATCTTTATAGTCCTGTCGGGTTTCGCCACCTCTGACTTGAGCGTCGATTTTTGTGATGCT
CGTCAGGGGGGCGGAGCCTATGGAAAAACGCCAGCAACGCGGCCTTTTTACGGTTCCTGGCCTTTTGCTG
GCCTTTTGCTCACATGTTCTTTCCTGCGTTATCCCCTGATTCTGTGGATAACCGTATTACCGCCTTTGAG
TGAGCTGATACCGCTCGCCGCAGCCGAACGACCGAGCGCAGCGAGTCAGTGAGCGAGGAAGCGGAAGAGC
GCCCAATACGCAAACCGCCTCTCCCCGCGCGTTGGCCGATTCATTAATCACTCTGTGGTCTCAGGAGCAT
CCTCCCTAATGCGCCTTGCGCACGGTTGTAGTCAGAGTCCGCGGTGGGGGTACCCTCGAGGGATCCGTTT
AAACGAATTCAGGCTTGGAGGATACGAATGTGAGACCACGAA
